>Addgene plasmid #36344 | pSMP-Suv39H2_1 | depositor partial sequence | sequence record 45501 | hairpin
TGCTGTTGACAGTGAGCGCGCCCGTTACTGCTTCAGCAATTAGTGAAGCCACAGATGTAATTGCTGAAGC
AGTAACGGGCATGCCTACTGCCTCGGA
