>Addgene plasmid #36344 | pSMP-Suv39H2_1 | addgene partial sequence | sequence record 46566 | pSMP-F (5' TACATCGTGACCTGGGAAG 3')
AGCCCTTGTCCCCTAAGCCTCCGCCTCCTCTTCCTCCATCCGCCCCGTCTCTCCCCCTTGAACCTCCTCG
TTCGACCCCGCCTCGATCCTCCCTTTATCCAGCCCTCACTCCTTCTCTAGGCGCCGGAATTAGATCTCTC
GACTAGGGATAACAGGGTAATTGTTTGAATGAGGCTTCAGTACTTTACAGAATCGTTGCCTGCACATCTT
GGAAACACTTGCTGGGATTACTTCTTCAGGTTAACCCAACAGAAGGCTCGAGAAGGTATATTGCTGTTGA
CAGTGAGCGCGCCCGTTACTGCTTCAGCAATTAGTGAAGCCACAGATGTAATTGCTGAAGCAGTAACGGG
CATGCCTACTGCCTCGGAATTCAAGGGGCTACTTTAGGAGCAATTATCTTGTTTACTAAAACTGAATACC
TTGCTATCTCTTTGATACATTTTTACAAAGCTGAATTAAAATGGTATAAATTAAATCACTTTTTTCAATT
GGAAGACTAATGCGTTTAAACACGCGGCGACGCGTTCTACCGGGTAGGGGAGGCGCTTTTCCCAAGGCAG
TCTGGAGCATGCGCTTTAGCAGCCCCGCTGGGCACTTGGCGCTACACAAGTGGCCTCTGGCCTCGCACAC
ATTCCACATCCACCGGTAGGCGCCAACCGGCTCCGTTCTTTGGTGGCCCCTTCGCGCCACCTTCTACTCC
TCCCCTAGTCAGGAAGTTCCCCCCCGCCCCGCAGCTCGCGTCGTGCAGGACGTGACAAATGGAAGTAGCA
CGTCTCACTAGTCTCGTGCAGATGGACAGCACCGCTGAGC
