[The description below was written by a language model from this plasmid's Addgene catalogue record.]
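Description:
pSMP-Suv39H2_1 is a retroviral RNAi vector built on the pSMP backbone (about 6.7 kb without insert) and designed to knock down human SUV39H2, also known as KMT1B, a histone lysine methyltransferase. The insert is a short hairpin RNA cassette targeting the SUV39H2 transcript, cloned by restriction digestion between XhoI and EcoRI sites, both of which remain intact. The "_1" suffix suggests it is one of several hairpins against the same gene, although the record does not describe the others. In bacteria the plasmid is maintained as a high-copy replicon under ampicillin selection. It is propagated in a recombination-deficient strain, a common precaution for retroviral vectors whose repeated long terminal repeat sequences and hairpin inserts can be unstable.

For use in mammalian cells, the plasmid would be introduced into a packaging cell line to produce retroviral particles. These particles integrate the shRNA cassette stably into the genome of target cells. A puromycin resistance marker allows transduced cells to be selected, giving populations with sustained depletion of the target. The record has no feature table and does not state the promoter driving the hairpin, the hairpin scaffold, or the details of the viral elements, so these cannot be specified here. The associated publication concerns chromatin-modifying enzymes as modulators of reprogramming. This indicates that the construct was used for loss-of-function testing of SUV39H2 in somatic cell reprogramming, and it is suited more generally to stable knockdown studies of this enzyme in human cells.
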