Addgene plasmid #36344: pSMP-Suv39H2_1
Depositing lab: George Daley. Depositing organization: Boston Children's Hospital. Publication: Chromatin-modifying enzymes as modulators of reprogramming. Onder TT, Kara N, Cherry A, Sinha AU, Zhu N, Bernt KM, Cahan P, Marcarci BO, Unternaehrer J, Gupta PB, Lander ES, Armstrong SA, Daley GQ. Nature. 2012 Mar 4;483(7391):598-602. doi: 10.1038/nature10953. PubMed 22388813.
Backbone
  Vector backbone: pSMP
  Backbone manufacturer: Steve Elledge
  Backbone size w/o insert (bp): 6699
  Vector type: Mammalian Expression, Retroviral, RNAi
  Selectable markers: Puromycin
Growth in bacteria
  Bacterial resistance: Ampicillin, 100 μg/mL
  Growth temperature: 30°C
  Growth strain: Stbl3
  Copy number: High Copy
Gene/Insert
  Gene/Insert name: Suv39H2
  gRNA/shRNA sequence: CCCGTTACTGCTTCAGCAA
  Species: H. sapiens (human)
  Entrez Gene: SUV39H2 (a.k.a. KMT1B)
  Cloning method: Restriction Enzyme; 5′ cloning site XhoI (not destroyed); 3′ cloning site EcoRI (not destroyed)
  Sequencing primers: 5′ pSMP-F
Terms and licenses: Academic/Nonprofit Terms; Industry Terms: Not Available to Industry
How to cite: pSMP-Suv39H2_1 was a gift from George Daley (Addgene plasmid # 36344 ; http://n2t.net/addgene:36344 ; RRID:Addgene_36344)
